Addgene plasmid #19613: pGC146
Depositing lab: Jane Hubbard. Depositing organization: NYU Grossman School of Medicine. Publication: A "FLP-Out" system for controlled gene expression in Caenorhabditis elegans. Voutev R, Hubbard EJ. Genetics. 2008 Sep;180(1):103-19. doi: 10.1534/genetics.108.090274. PubMed 18723890.
Backbone
  Vector backbone: pPD118.26
  Vector type: Worm Expression ; FLP/FRT
Growth in bacteria
  Bacterial resistance: Ampicillin, 100 μg/mL
  Growth temperature: 37°C
  Growth strain: DH5alpha
  Copy number: High Copy
Gene/Insert
  Gene/Insert name: Phsp-16.2::FLP::let-858(3’)-(Cbr)unc-119(+)
  Species: C. elegans (nematode), S. cerevisiae (budding yeast)
  Promoter: hsp-16.2
  Cloning method: Restriction Enzyme; 5′ cloning site na (unknown if destroyed); 3′ cloning site na (unknown if destroyed)
  Sequencing primers: 5′ M13R
Terms and licenses: Academic/Nonprofit Terms; Industry Terms: Not Available to Industry
Depositor comments: Sequence mismatches between Addgene sequence and depositor sequence do not affect function.
How to cite: pGC146 was a gift from Jane Hubbard (Addgene plasmid # 19613 ; http://n2t.net/addgene:19613 ; RRID:Addgene_19613)
