[The description below was written by a language model from this plasmid's Addgene catalogue record and pLannotate feature annotations shown in this document.]
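Description:
pGC146 is a C. elegans expression plasmid built on the pPD118.26 backbone that supplies heat-shock-inducible FLP recombinase as the driver component of a FLP/FRT ("FLP-Out") system for controlled gene expression in worms. It is maintained in E. coli as a high-copy plasmid through a ColE1/pUC-type origin and is selected with ampicillin via the β-lactamase gene and its native promoter. Remnants of pUC and pBluescript cloning regions, including lac promoter/operator elements, a CAP site, a lacI fragment and a partial T7 promoter, are backbone carry-over and have no stated role in the worm.

The payload is described as Phsp-16.2::FLP::let-858(3')-(Cbr)unc-119(+). The C. elegans hsp-16.2 heat-shock promoter drives the Saccharomyces cerevisiae FLP coding sequence, followed by the let-858 3' region for transcript processing. The promoter and the 3' region are named in the catalogue entry but were not picked up by the automated annotation, which does identify the FLP open reading frame. The short "2μ ori" fragment annotated immediately after FLP probably reflects flanking yeast 2μ plasmid sequence carried along with the gene rather than a functional yeast origin. A separate unc-119(+) cassette, recorded as the C. briggsae version although the annotation tool matched it to the C. elegans protein, serves as the transformation marker, since it rescues the movement defect of unc-119 mutants and so identifies transgenic animals.

In use, a heat shock induces FLP, which recombines FRT sites in a companion transgene, typically excising an FRT-flanked blocking cassette to switch on a downstream gene with temporal control. The depositor notes that sequence mismatches between the repository and depositor sequences do not affect function.
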