Features (pLannotate 1.2.2; 14 found; start..end, strand, type, name):
      1..35      -  misc_feature   MCS (fragment): pUC18/19 multiple cloning site
    470..487     -  promoter       T7 promoter (fragment): promoter for bacteriophage T7 RNA polymerase
    500..1771    +  CDS            FLP: site-specific recombinase FLP is a site-specific recombinase from Saccharomyces cerevisiae. Recombination occurs at FRT sequences.
   1774..1877    +  rep_origin     2μ ori (fragment): yeast 2μ plasmid origin of replication
   1877..1895    -  misc_feature   MCS (fragment): pBluescript multiple cloning site
   3183..3200    -  misc_feature   P element 5' end (fragment): No description available
   3311..4153    +  CDS            unc-119: UN119_CAEEL - Experimental evidence at protein level: Swiss-Prot protein existence level 1. Myristoyl-binding protein that acts as a cargo adapter: specifically binds the myristoyl moiety of a subset of N-terminally myristoylated proteins and is required for their localization. Plays a key role in ciliary membrane localization of proteins. Required for the establishment or function of the nervous system. From Caenorhabditis elegans.
   4517..4621    +  promoter       AmpR promoter: bla
   4622..5482    +  CDS            AmpR: β-lactamase; bla; confers resistance to ampicillin, carbenicillin, and related antibiotics
   5653..6241    +  rep_origin     ori: high-copy-number ColE1/pMB1/pBR322/pUC origin of replication
   6424..6516    +  CDS            lacI (fragment): lac repressor; lacI; The lac repressor binds to the lac operator to inhibit transcription in E. coli. This inhibition can be relieved by adding lactose or isopropyl-β-D-thiogalactopyranoside (IPTG).
   6529..6550    +  protein_bind   CAP binding site: CAP binding activates transcription in the presence of cAMP. E. coli catabolite activator protein
   6565..6595    +  promoter       lac promoter: promoter for the E. coli lac operon
   6603..6619    +  protein_bind   lac operator: The lac repressor binds to the lac operator to inhibit transcription in E. coli. This inhibition can be relieved by adding lactose or isopropyl-β-D-thiogalactopyranoside (IPTG). lac repressor encoded by lacI
>Addgene plasmid #19613 | pGC146 | depositor full sequence | sequence record 9246 | Author sequence
AAGCTTGCATGCCTGCAGGTCGACTCTAGAGGATCAAGAGCATTTGAATCAGAATATGGAGAACGGAGCA
TGAGCATTTTCGAAGTTTTTTAGATGCACTAGAACAAAGCGTGTTGGCTTCCTCTGAGCCCGCTTTCCTT
ATATACCCGCATTCTGCAGCCTTACAGAATGTTCTAGAAGGTCCTAGATGCATTCGTTTGAAAATACTCC
CGGTGGGTGCAAAGAGACGCAGACGGAAAATGTATCTGGGTCTCTTTATTGTGTACACTACTTTTCCATG
TACCGAATGTGAGTCGCCCTCCTTTTGCAACAAGCAGCTCGAATGTTCTAGAAAAAGGTGGAAAATAGTA
TAAATACCGTTGAAAATAAATACCGAACAACATTTGCTCTAATTGTGAAATTAGAAATCTTCAAACTATA
ATCATCTCACTGGATCCTATCGATTCGCGGCCGCTGTACACCCGGGTGCCCTATAGTGAGTCGTATTGGT
ACCAAAAACATGCCACAATTTGATATATTATGTAAAACACCACCTAAGGTGCTTGTTCGTCAGTTTGTGG
AAAGGTTTGAAAGACCTTCAGGTGAGAAAATAGCATTATGTGCTGCTGAACTAACCTATTTATGTTGGAT
GATTACACATAACGGAACAGCAATCAAGAGAGCCACATTCATGAGCTATAATACTATCATAAGCAATTCG
CTGAGTTTCGATATTGTCAATAAATCACTCCAGTTTAAATACAAGACGCAAAAAGCAACAATTCTGGAAG
CCTCATTAAAGAAATTGATTCCTGCTTGGGAATTTACAATTATTCCTTACTATGGACAAAAACATCAATC
TGATATCACTGATATTGTAAGTAGTTTGCAATTACAGTTCGAATCATCGGAAGAAGCAGATAAGGGAAAT
AGCCACAGTAAAAAAATGCTTAAAGCACTTCTAAGTGAGGGTGAAAGCATCTGGGAGATCACTGAGAAAA
TACTAAATTCGTTTGAGTATACTTCGAGATTTACAAAAACAAAAACTTTATACCAATTCCTCTTCCTAGC
TACTTTCATCAATTGTGGAAGATTCAGCGATATTAAGAACGTTGATCCGAAATCATTTAAATTAGTCCAA
AATAAGTATCTGGGAGTAATAATCCAGTGTTTAGTGACAGAGACAAAGACAAGCGTTAGTAGGCACATAT
ACTTCTTTAGCGCAAGGGGTAGGATCGATCCACTTGTATATTTGGATGAATTTTTGAGGAATTCTGAACC
AGTCCTAAAACGAGTAAATAGGACCGGCAATTCTTCAAGCAATAAACAGGAATACCAATTATTAAAAGAT
AACTTAGTCAGATCGTACAATAAAGCTTTGAAGAAAAATGCGCCTTATTCAATCTTTGCTATAAAAAATG
GCCCAAAATCTCACATTGGAAGACATTTGATGACCTCATTTCTTTCAATGAAGGGCCTAACGGAGTTGAC
TAATGTTGTGGGAAATTGGAGCGATAAGCGTGCTTCTGCCGTGGCCAGGACAACGTATACTCATCAGATA
ACAGCAATACCTGATCACTACTTCGCACTAGTTTCTCGGTACTATGCATATGATCCAATATCAAAGGAAA
TGATAGCATTGAAGGATGAGACTAATCCAATTGAGGAGTGGCAGCATATAGAACAGCTAAAGGGTAGTGC
TGAAGGAAGCATACGATACCCCGCATGGAATGGGATAATATCACAGGAGGTACTAGACTACCTTTCATCC
TACATAAATAGACGCATATAAGTACGCATTTAAGCATAAACACGCACTATGCCGTTCTTCTCATGTATAT
ATATATACAGGCAACACGCAGATATAGGTGCGACGTGAACAGTGAGCTGTATGTGCGGGGATCCACTAGT
TCTAGCCGGCCATACAAGTAATCCGGATGATCGACGCCAACGTCGTTGAATTTTCAAATTTTAAATACTG
AATATTTGTTTTTTTTCCTATTATTTATTTATTCTCTTTGTGTTTTTTTTCTTGCTTTCTAAAAAATTAA
TTCAATCCAAATCTAAACATGAGCGGTTTTTTTTCTCTTTCCGTCTCCCAATTCGTATTCCGCTCCTCTC
ATCTGAACACAATGTGCAAGTTTATTTATCTTCTCGCTTTCATTTCATTAGGACGTGGGGGGAATTGGTG
GAAGGGGGAAACACACAAAAGGATGATGGAAATGAAATAAGGACACACAATATGCAACAACATTCAATTC
AGAAATATGGAGGAAGGTTTAAAAGAAAACATAAAAATATATAGAGGAGGAAGGAAAACTAGTCTAGAAT
CCTATGCTTGCACTTTGAGCCAATTTATCCAAGTCCTTGTAAAAAGTATTCGAAAATTGTTAACGGATAA
AATGTTTATTATAATATCAAAAACAATTTGTCAGTTGACCACTTTTTGATATATTTGACAGAAACCGGGA
TGAATTGGCTCAAAGTTAGGGCGCCCTTCTATTACAGGGTTTCTGATAACAAACCGGTTATTAACTCCCA
ACAAGGGATGATTTCAATTCATCATGCTCAAATTGACCCAAATTAAGTTACATGACAAATTCATCGCCCT
TTTCAACTCTTCTTGGCTCATCATCTGTTATTCTGTTCCTATTCTGTCTGCACCCTATACCCCTTTGCAT
ACTCTCTCGTCATTCCTTTCTTGGATAGTGTCTTCTTCTCCCCAGCTCTGCTACTTCTATGACTTGCGCC
CGCTGCTTTTCCGCTCGTTCCTCTCCTCTCTGACGTCTTCTTCTGCTTCTTTTCTCCTTCCTTTTTCCCT
TCTCAATCTTCCTCTTTTTCCCATTTCTGTCAATCATTCGAAGAAGAAGAAGAAGAAGACCCTCATTCAT
TTCATTTTTTTTTCTGTCGGTGTGTGCTGCTCGGTTAAGAGTGAGCTCTCTATTCCACGTCTTCTTCTTT
TTCTTCTTCGATTCGAATCAATCACTCCACCAAAACGCATTCGTTTTTGGGATTCACCCCGCGGTTCGCA
ACAGGTTTCTTTTTCAAATTATTAGCGTTATAAATAGAAAAATGGTGGAGTTTCAATAAAAATGATAATT
TACAAAGTGTATTTTGATTACATGTACTCAAAAAGGTTGAAATTTTTCATACCAGTTTTCCGGAAATCCA
TCTGATATCATTATCGTATTTTTCTTTTTAAAAATGTTTTCAAAAAAAAACAAAATATAGCTGGTTATTT
GGCACCCTCTAATTACCATTTTCCTGTCACACCACACTCTTTTCCTTCTTCCACTTCTTTCCGTTTTCAG
CCGCTTCCAACCAAACCGATATGAAAGCCGAGCAACAACAATCGATTCCACCCGGCTCGGCGACCTTCCC
GTCGCAGGTGAGACTCAGAAAACTAGAGAAACCGCTCAACTAACTCTTGATATCCGATTTCATTCTTTTC
TCTTTTCTTTTTGTTGAACTTTTCCATATTTCCAGATGCCACGGCCACCACCAAGCACCGAACAAGGAAT
CACAACGGAATCGGAGCTTGCGAAGAAAGCTCAAATCACTCCGAACGACGTTTTAGCACTTCCGGGAATC
ACTCAAGGTATCTTGCTCCCTTTGGATTTCAGTTTAAAACATAAATTTAGGATTCTTATGCTCCCCATCT
GCGAACATCTATAACATCGAGTTCACCAAGTTCCAAATCCGTGATCTGGACACTGAGCAAGTGCTTTTCG
AGATCGCCAAACCGGAGAACGATCAGGAGAATGATGAGTCGCCACAGGAGTCGGCAAGATACGTGCGTTA
TAGATTTGCTCCAAACTTTTTGAAACTCAAAACGGTCGGAGCAACTGTGGAATTCAAAGTAGGAGACATC
CCAATCCATCATTTCCGAATGATCGAACGTCACTTCTTCAAAGATCGCCTTCTGAAGTGTTTTGACTTTG
AATTCGGATTCTGTATTCCGAATTCACGAAACAACTGTGAACATATCTATGAGTTCCCTCAACTCTCTCA
ACAACTCAGTGAGTCATTATTCTAAAAAGTACAATTCAAAAGACTAATCTCTTTTTCAGTGGACGACATG
ATCAACAATCCAAACGAGACTCGTTCTGACAGCTTCTATTTCGTCGATAACAAACTCGTCATGCACAACA
AAGCCGACTACTCATATGATGCATAAATATTTAATACAAAAATGTTCTGGATAATTATTCTGTCGAATAG
AAAAAAAACTCCAAATGTGATTAAATTCCAATAATTCCTGTCTAGTTTGTTCCTTCCCCTTCCCCTTCTC
ATGTTCAATGCATTCCTAAGCTTTTCAGTTCCCCCCTTGTTTCTATATTTTTTCGCTGTCCTGTCACACT
CGCTAAAAACACTAATCACACGGAAATCTGTTTTCAATAAAAACTCCAACTTTAACTCATTTTCAATTTC
AACTGAAAGATTTTTTCATTAGAGAATGTCTAGGCATGCTCTAGAGGGCCCAAAAGGCCTTTTTTTTTTG
GCGCCGACGTCAGGTGGCACTTTTCGGGGAAATGTGCGCGGAACCCCTATTTGTTTATTTTTCTAAATAC
ATTCAAATATGTATCCGCTCATGAGACAATAACCCTGATAAATGCTTCAATAATATTGAAAAAGGAAGAG
TATGAGTATTCAACATTTCCGTGTCGCCCTTATTCCCTTTTTTGCGGCATTTTGCCTTCCTGTTTTTGCT
CACCCAGAAACGCTGGTGAAAGTAAAAGATGCTGAAGATCAGTTGGGTGCACGAGTGGGTTACATCGAAC
TGGATCTCAACAGCGGTAAGATCCTTGAGAGTTTTCGCCCCGAAGAACGTTTTCCAATGATGAGCACTTT
TAAAGTTCTGCTATGTGGCGCGGTATTATCCCGTATTGACGCCGGGCAAGAGCAACTCGGTCGCCGCATA
CACTATTCTCAGAATGACTTGGTTGAGTACTCACCAGTCACAGAAAAGCATCTTACGGATGGCATGACAG
TAAGAGAATTATGCAGTGCTGCCATAACCATGAGTGATAACACTGCGGCCAACTTACTTCTGACAACGAT
CGGAGGACCGAAGGAGCTAACCGCTTTTTTGCACAACATGGGGGATCATGTAACTCGCCTTGATCGTTGG
GAACCGGAGCTGAATGAAGCCATACCAAACGACGAGCGTGACACCACGATGCCTGTAGCAATGGCAACAA
CGTTGCGCAAACTATTAACTGGCGAACTACTTACTCTAGCTTCCCGGCAACAATTAATAGACTGGATGGA
GGCGGATAAAGTTGCAGGACCACTTCTGCGCTCGGCCCTTCCGGCTGGCTGGTTTATTGCTGATAAATCT
GGAGCCGGTGAGCGTGGGTCTCGCGGTATCATTGCAGCACTGGGGCCAGATGGTAAGCCCTCCCGTATCG
TAGTTATCTACACGACGGGGAGTCAGGCAACTATGGATGAACGAAATAGACAGATCGCTGAGATAGGTGC
CTCACTGATTAAGCATTGGTAACTGTCAGACCAAGTTTACTCATATATACTTTAGATTGATTTAAAACTT
CATTTTTAATTTAAAAGGATCTAGGTGAAGATCCTTTTTGATAATCTCATGACCAAAATCCCTTAACGTG
AGTTTTCGTTCCACTGAGCGTCAGACCCCGTAGAAAAGATCAAAGGATCTTCTTGAGATCCTTTTTTTCT
GCGCGTAATCTGCTGCTTGCAAACAAAAAAACCACCGCTACCAGCGGTGGTTTGTTTGCCGGATCAAGAG
CTACCAACTCTTTTTCCGAAGGTAACTGGCTTCAGCAGAGCGCAGATACCAAATACTGTCCTTCTAGTGT
AGCCGTAGTTAGGCCACCACTTCAAGAACTCTGTAGCACCGCCTACATACCTCGCTCTGCTAATCCTGTT
ACCAGTGGCTGCTGCCAGTGGCGATAAGTCGTGTCTTACCGGGTTGGACTCAAGACGATAGTTACCGGAT
AAGGCGCAGCGGTCGGGCTGAACGGGGGGTTCGTGCACACAGCCCAGCTTGGAGCGAACGACCTACACCG
AACTGAGATACCTACAGCGTGAGCATTGAGAAAGCGCCACGCTTCCCGAAGGGAGAAAGGCGGACAGGTA
TCCGGTAAGCGGCAGGGTCGGAACAGGAGAGCGCACGAGGGAGCTTCCAGGGGGAAACGCCTGGTATCTT
TATAGTCCTGTCGGGTTTCGCCACCTCTGACTTGAGCGTCGATTTTTGTGATGCTCGTCAGGGGGGCGGA
GCCTATGGAAAAACGCCAGCAACGCGGCCTTTTTACGGTTCCTGGCCTTTTGCTGGCCTTTTGCTCACAT
GTTCTTTCCTGCGTTATCCCCTGATTCTGTGGATAACCGTATTACCGCCTTTGAGTGAGCTGATACCGCT
CGCCGCAGCCGAACGACCGAGCGCAGCGAGTCAGTGAGCGAGGAAGCGGAAGAGCGCCCAATACGCAAAC
CGCCTCTCCCCGCGCGTTGGCCGATTCATTAATGCAGCTGGCACGACAGGTTTCCCGACTGGAAAGCGGG
CAGTGAGCGCAACGCAATTAATGTGAGTTAGCTCACTCATTAGGCACCCCAGGCTTTACACTTTATGCTT
CCGGCTCGTATGTTGTGTGGAATTGTGAGCGGATAACAATTTCACACAGGAAACAGCTATGACCATGATT
ACGCCAAGCTGTAAGTTTAAACATGATCTTACTAACTAACTATTCTCATTTAAATTTTCAGAGCTTAAAA
ATGGCTGAAATCACTCACAACGATGGATACGCTAACAACTTGGAAA
