>Addgene plasmid #19613 | pGC146 | addgene partial sequence | sequence record 25213 | 19613 with M13R
TGATCTTACTAACTAACTATTCTCATTTAAATTTTCAGAGCTTAAAAATGGCTGAAATCACTCACAACGA
TGGATACGCTAACAACTTGGAAATGAAATAAGCTTGCATGCCTGCAGGTCGACTCTAGAGGATCAAGAGC
ATTTGAATCAGAATATGGAGAACGGAGCATGAGCATTTTCGAAGTTTTTTAGATGCACTAGAACAAAGCG
TGTTGGCTTCCTCTGAGCCCGCTTTCCTTATATACCCGCATTCTGCAGCCTTACAGAATGTTCTAGAAGG
TCCTAGATGCATTCGTTTGAAAATACTCCCGGTGGGTGCAAAGAGACGCAGACGGAAAATGTATCTGGGT
CTCTTTAATGTGTACACTACTTTTCCATGTACCGAATGTGAGTCGCCCTCCTTTTGCAACAAGCAGCTCG
AATGTTCTAGAAAAAGGTGGAAAATAGTATAAATACCGTTGAAAATAAATACCGAACAACATTTGCTCTA
ATTGTGAAATTAGAAATCTTCAAACTATAATCATCTCACTGGATCCTATCGATTCGCGGCCGCTGTACAC
CCGGGTGCCCTATAGTGAGTCGTATTGGTACCAAAAACATGCCCAT
